Addgene plasmid #144195: TFORF1829
Purpose: Lentiviral vector for overexpressing transcription factor ORFs with unique 24-bp barcodes. Barcodes facilitate identification of transcription factors in pooled screens.
Depositing lab: Feng Zhang. Depositing organization: Broad Institute. Publication: A transcription factor atlas of directed differentiation. Joung J, Ma S, Tay T, Geiger-Schuller KR, Kirchgatterer PC, Verdine VK, Guo B, Arias-Garcia MA, Allen WE, Singh A, Kuksenko O, Abudayyeh OO, Gootenberg JS, Fu Z, Macrae RK, Buenrostro JD, Regev A, Zhang F. Cell. 2023 Jan 5;186(1):209-229.e26. doi: 10.1016/j.cell.2022.11.026. PubMed 36608654.
Backbone
  Vector backbone: pLX_TRC317
  Backbone manufacturer: Broad Institute Genetic Perturbation Platform
  Backbone size w/o insert (bp): 8264
  Vector type: Mammalian Expression, Lentiviral
  Selectable markers: Puromycin
Growth in bacteria
  Bacterial resistance: Ampicillin, 100 μg/mL
  Growth temperature: 37°C
  Growth strain: NEB Stable
  Copy number: High Copy
Gene/Insert
  Gene/Insert name: DMRTA2
  Species: H. sapiens (human)
  Insert size (bp): 1730
  Entrez Gene: DMRTA2
  Promoter: EF1a
  Cloning method: Unknown
  Sequencing primers: 5′ GGGTGGAGACTGAAGTTAGGCCAG; 3′ CACATAGCGTAAAAGGAGCAACATAG
Terms and licenses: Academic/Nonprofit Terms; Industry Terms: Not Available to Industry
Depositor comments: XM_011541937,NM_032110,ENST00000418121,ENST00000404795 . The transcription factor ORF portion of this plasmid was synthesized by Genewiz. Please test multiple small colonies in case of plasmid recombination. To make this collection available in a timely manner, a portion of this collection was not fully sequenced by Addgene. If an Addgene verified full plasmid sequence is not available, please contact us prior to placing an order to request the full sequence.
How to cite: TFORF1829 was a gift from Feng Zhang (Addgene plasmid # 144195 ; http://n2t.net/addgene:144195 ; RRID:Addgene_144195)
