[The description below was written by a language model from this plasmid's Addgene catalogue record and pLannotate feature annotations shown in this document.]
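Description:
TFORF1829 is a third-generation-style, self-inactivating lentiviral expression plasmid built on the pLX_TRC317 backbone, carrying the human transcription factor DMRTA2 (also known as DMRT5) as an overexpression ORF. It belongs to a barcoded transcription factor ORF collection in which each construct carries a unique 24-bp barcode, so that the factor delivered to a given cell can be identified by sequencing in pooled screens. The barcode itself is not annotated in the feature table. In bacteria, the roughly 10 kb plasmid is maintained through a high-copy ColE1/pUC-type origin with ampicillin resistance, and an f1 origin is also present. The depositor warns that recombination can occur, as is common for plasmids with repeated LTRs.

The viral genome is transcribed in packaging cells from an RSV promoter fused to a truncated HIV-1 5' LTR. It is followed by the Ψ packaging signal with a partial gag sequence, the Rev response element for nuclear export of the unspliced RNA, and a cPPT/CTS that aids nuclear import of the reverse-transcribed genome. Two expression units lie between the LTRs. An SV40 early promoter drives puromycin N-acetyltransferase for selection of transduced mammalian cells, and a full EF-1α promoter drives the DMRTA2 coding sequence. A WPRE downstream of the ORF enhances transcript stability and expression. The ΔU3 3' LTR inactivates the viral promoter after integration, and an SV40 polyadenylation signal lies beyond it. Several short hits, such as the U6 promoter, small t antigen, lacZα and lacI fragments, appear to be backbone remnants or cloning scars rather than functional elements. The construct is intended for stable, constitutive DMRTA2 overexpression, for example in directed differentiation screens.
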