Features (pLannotate 1.2.2; 31 found; start..end, strand, type, name):
      5..231     +  promoter       RSV promoter: Rous sarcoma virus enhancer/promoter
    232..412     +  LTR            5' LTR (truncated): truncated 5' long terminal repeat (LTR) from HIV-1
    459..584     +  misc_feature   HIV-1 Ψ: packaging signal of human immunodeficiency virus type 1
    568..931     +  CDS            HIV-1 gag (fragment): gag protein from human immunodeficiency virus 1; gag
   1077..1310    +  misc_feature   RRE: The Rev response element (RRE) of HIV-1 allows for Rev-dependent mRNA export from the nucleus to the cytoplasm.
   1687..1713    +  CDS            Rev (fragment): human immunodeficiency virus 1 (HIV-1) Rev protein; rev; enhances nuclear export of unspliced and incompletely spliced viral mRNAs
   1720..1743    +  promoter       SV40 promoter (fragment): SV40 early promoter
   1744..1815    +  promoter       SV40 promoter (fragment): SV40 enhancer and early promoter
   1839..1974    +  rep_origin     SV40 ori: SV40 origin of replication
   2020..2616    +  CDS            PuroR (fragment): puromycin N-acetyltransferase; pac from Streptomyces; confers resistance to puromycin
   2665..2782    +  misc_feature   cPPT/CTS: central polypurine tract and central termination sequence of HIV-1
   2847..2913    +  CDS            small t antigen (fragment): SV40 (simian virus 40) small t antigen
   2920..4098    +  promoter       EF-1α promoter: strong constitutive promoter for human elongation factor EF-1α
   4115..5740    +  CDS            DMRTA2: DMTA2_HUMAN - Also known as DMRT5. Experimental evidence at transcript level: Swiss-Prot protein existence level 2. May be involved in sexual development. From Homo sapiens (Human).
   5756..5809    +  promoter       U6 promoter (fragment): RNA polymerase III promoter for human U6 snRNA
   5851..6439    +  misc_feature   WPRE: woodchuck hepatitis virus posttranscriptional regulatory element
   6490..6509    +  misc_feature   cPPT/CTS (fragment): central polypurine tract and central termination sequence of HIV-1
   6511..6744    +  LTR            3' LTR (ΔU3): self-inactivating 3' long terminal repeat (LTR) from HIV-1
   6822..6943    +  polyA_signal   SV40 poly(A) signal: SV40 polyadenylation signal
   6983..7118    +  rep_origin     SV40 ori: SV40 origin of replication
   7139..7157    -  promoter       T7 promoter: promoter for bacteriophage T7 RNA polymerase
   7165..7320    +  CDS            lacZα (fragment): LacZα fragment of β-galactosidase; lacZ fragment
   7325..7753    +  rep_origin     f1 ori (sequence partly withheld): f1 bacteriophage origin of replication; arrow indicates direction of (+) strand synthesis
   7806..7910    +  promoter       AmpR promoter: bla
   7911..8771    +  CDS            AmpR: β-lactamase; bla; confers resistance to ampicillin, carbenicillin, and related antibiotics
   8942..9530    +  rep_origin     ori: high-copy-number ColE1/pMB1/pBR322/pUC origin of replication
   9713..9805    +  CDS            lacI (fragment): lac repressor; lacI; The lac repressor binds to the lac operator to inhibit transcription in E. coli. This inhibition can be relieved by adding lactose or isopropyl-β-D-thiogalactopyranoside (IPTG).
   9818..9839    +  protein_bind   CAP binding site: CAP binding activates transcription in the presence of cAMP. E. coli catabolite activator protein
   9854..9884    +  promoter       lac promoter: promoter for the E. coli lac operon
   9892..9908    +  protein_bind   lac operator: The lac repressor binds to the lac operator to inhibit transcription in E. coli. This inhibition can be relieved by adding lactose or isopropyl-β-D-thiogalactopyranoside (IPTG). lac repressor encoded by lacI
   9953..9971    +  promoter       T3 promoter: promoter for bacteriophage T3 RNA polymerase
>Addgene plasmid #144195 | TFORF1829 | addgene full sequence | sequence record 392330 | Addgene NGS Result
TTAATGTAGTCTTATGCAATACTCTTGTAGTCTTGCAACATGGTAACGATGAGTTAGCAACATGCCTTAC
AAGGAGAGAAAAAGCACCGTGCATGCCGATTGGTGGAAGTAAGGTGGTACGATCGTGCCTTATTAGGAAG
GCAACAGACGGGTCTGACATGGATTGGACGAACCACTGAATTGCCGCATTGCAGAGATATTGTATTTAAG
TGCCTAGCTCGATACATAAACGGGTCTCTCTGGTTAGACCAGATCTGAGCCTGGGAGCTCTCTGGCTAAC
TAGGGAACCCACTGCTTAAGCCTCAATAAAGCTTGCCTTGAGTGCTTCAAGTAGTGTGTGCCCGTCTGTT
GTGTGACTCTGGTAACTAGAGATCCCTCAGACCCTTTTAGTCAGTGTGGAAAATCTCTAGCAGTGGCGCC
CGAACAGGGACTTGAAAGCGAAAGGGAAACCAGAGGAGCTCTCTCGACGCAGGACTCGGCTTGCTGAAGC
GCGCACGGCAAGAGGCGAGGGGCGGCGACTGGTGAGTACGCCAAAAATTTTGACTAGCGGAGGCTAGAAG
GAGAGAGATGGGTGCGAGAGCGTCAGTATTAAGCGGGGGAGAATTAGATCGCGATGGGAAAAAATTCGGT
TAAGGCCAGGGGGAAAGAAAAAATATAAATTAAAACATATAGTATGGGCAAGCAGGGAGCTAGAACGATT
CGCAGTTAATCCTGGCCTGTTAGAAACATCAGAAGGCTGTAGACAAATACTGGGACAGCTACAACCATCC
CTTCAGACAGGATCAGAAGAACTTAGATCATTATATAATACAGTAGCAACCCTCTATTGTGTGCATCAAA
GGATAGAGATAAAAGACACCAAGGAAGCTTTAGACAAGATAGAGGAAGAGCAAAACAAAAGTAAGACCAC
CGCACAGCAAGCGGCCGCTGATCTTCAGACCTGGAGGAGGAGATATGAGGGACAATTGGAGAAGTGAATT
ATATAAATATAAAGTAGTAAAAATTGAACCATTAGGAGTAGCACCCACCAAGGCAAAGAGAAGAGTGGTG
CAGAGAGAAAAAAGAGCAGTGGGAATAGGAGCTTTGTTCCTTGGGTTCTTGGGAGCAGCAGGAAGCACTA
TGGGCGCAGCGTCAATGACGCTGACGGTACAGGCCAGACAATTATTGTCTGGTATAGTGCAGCAGCAGAA
CAATTTGCTGAGGGCTATTGAGGCGCAACAGCATCTGTTGCAACTCACAGTCTGGGGCATCAAGCAGCTC
CAGGCAAGAATCCTGGCTGTGGAAAGATACCTAAAGGATCAACAGCTCCTGGGGATTTGGGGTTGCTCTG
GAAAACTCATTTGCACCACTGCTGTGCCTTGGAATGCTAGTTGGAGTAATAAATCTCTGGAACAGATTTG
GAATCACACGACCTGGATGGAGTGGGACAGAGAAATTAACAATTACACAAGCTTAATACACTCCTTAATT
GAAGAATCGCAAAACCAGCAAGAAAAGAATGAACAAGAATTATTGGAATTAGATAAATGGGCAAGTTTGT
GGAATTGGTTTAACATAACAAATTGGCTGTGGTATATAAAATTATTCATAATGATAGTAGGAGGCTTGGT
AGGTTTAAGAATAGTTTTTGCTGTACTTTCTATAGTGAATAGAGTTAGGCAGGGATATTCACCATTATCG
TTTCAGACCCACCTCCCAACCCCGAGGGGACCCATGCATTGCATCTCAATTAGTCAGCAACCAGGTGTGG
AAAGTCCCCAGGCTCCCCAGCAGGCAGAAGTATGCAAAGCATGCGTCTCAATTAGTCAGCAACCATAGTC
CCGCCCCTAACTCCGCCCATCCCGCCCCTAACTCCGCCCAGTTCCGCCCATTCTCCGCCCCATGGCTGAC
TAATTTTTTTTATTTATGCAGAGGCCGAGGCCGCCTCGGCCTCTGAGCTATTCCAGAAGTAGTGAGGAGG
CTTTTTTGGAGGCCTAGGCTTTTGCAAAAAGCTTTCTAGAGGTACCACCGGAGCTTACCATGACCGAGTA
CAAGCCCACGGTGCGCCTCGCCACCCGCGACGACGTCCCCAGGGCCGTACGCACCCTCGCCGCCGCGTTC
GCCGACTACCCCGCCACGCGCCACACCGTCGATCCGGACCGCCACATCGAGCGGGTCACCGAGCTGCAAG
AACTCTTCCTCACGCGCGTCGGGCTCGACATCGGCAAGGTGTGGGTCGCGGACGACGGCGCCGCCGTGGC
GGTCTGGACCACGCCGGAGAGCGTCGAAGCGGGGGCGGTGTTCGCCGAGATCGGCCCGCGCATGGCCGAG
TTGAGCGGTTCCCGGCTGGCCGCGCAGCAACAGATGGAAGGCCTCCTGGCGCCGCACCGGCCCAAGGAGC
CCGCGTGGTTCCTGGCCACCGTCGGCGTCTCGCCCGACCACCAGGGCAAGGGTCTGGGCAGCGCCGTCGT
GCTCCCCGGAGTGGAGGCGGCCGAGCGCGCCGGGGTGCCCGCCTTCCTGGAGACCTCCGCGCCCCGCAAC
CTCCCCTTCTACGAGCGGCTCGGCTTCACCGTCACCGCCGACGTCGAGGTGCCCGAAGGACCGCGCACCT
GGTGCATGACCCGCAAGCCCGGTGCCAGTTAACGAATTCTAGATCTTGAGACAAATGGCAGTATTCATCC
ACAATTTTAAAAGAAAAGGGGGGATTGGGGGGTACAGTGCAGGGGAAAGAATAGTAGACATAATAGCAAC
AGACATACAAACTAAAGAATTACAAAAACAAATTACAAAAATTCAAAATTTTCGGGTTTATTACAGGGAC
AGCAGAGATCCACTTTGGCGCCGGCTCGAGGCCTGCAGGTGCAAAGATGGATAAAGTTTTAAACAGAGAG
GAATCTTTGCAGCTAATGGACCTTCTAGGTCTTGAAAGGAGTGGGAATTGGCTCCGGTGCCCGTCAGTGG
GCAGAGCGCACATCGCCCACAGTCCCCGAGAAGTTGGGGGGAGGGGTCGGCAATTGAACCGGTGCCTAGA
GAAGGTGGCGCGGGGTAAACTGGGAAAGTGATGTCGTGTACTGGCTCCGCCTTTTTCCCGAGGGTGGGGG
AGAACCGTATATAAGTGCAGTAGTCGCCGTGAACGTTCTTTTTCGCAACGGGTTTGCCGCCAGAACACAG
GTAAGTGCCGTGTGTGGTTCCCGCGGGCCTGGCCTCTTTACGGGTTATGGCCCTTGCGTGCCTTGAATTA
CTTCCACCTGGCTGCAGTACGTGATTCTTGATCCCGAGCTTCGGGTTGGAAGTGGGTGGGAGAGTTCGAG
GCCTTGCGCTTAAGGAGCCCCTTCGCCTCGTGCTTGAGTTGAGGCCTGGCCTGGGCGCTGGGGCCGCCGC
GTGCGAATCTGGTGGCACCTTCGCGCCTGTCTCGCTGCTTTCGATAAGTCTCTAGCCATTTAAAATTTTT
GATGACCTGCTGCGACGCTTTTTTTCTGGCAAGATAGTCTTGTAAATGCGGGCCAAGATCTGCACACTGG
TATTTCGGTTTTTGGGGCCGCGGGCGGCGACGGGGCCCGTGCGTCCCAGCGCACATGTTCGGCGAGGCGG
GGCCTGCGAGCGCGGCCACCGAGAATCGGACGGGGGTAGTCTCAAGCTGGCCGGCCTGCTCTGGTGCCTG
GCCTCGCGCCGCCGTGTATCGCCCCGCCCTGGGCGGCAAGGCTGGCCCGGTCGGCACCAGTTGCGTGAGC
GGAAAGATGGCCGCTTCCCGGCCCTGCTGCAGGGAGCTCAAAATGGAGGACGCGGCGCTCGGGAGAGCGG
GCGGGTGAGTCACCCACACAAAGGAAAAGGGCCTTTCCGTCCTCAGCCGTCGCTTCATGTGACTCCACGG
AGTACCGGGCGCCGTCCAGGCACCTCGATTAGTTCTCGAGCTTTTGGAGTACGTCGTCTTTAGGTTGGGG
GGAGGGGTTTTATGCGATGGAGTTTCCCCACACTGAGTGGGTGGAGACTGAAGTTAGGCCAGCTTGGCAC
TTGATGTAATTCTCCTTGGAATTTGCCCTTTTTGAGTTTGGATCTTGGTTCATTCTCAAGCCTCAGACAG
TGGTTCAAAGTTTTTTTCTTCCATTTCAGGTGTCGTGAGGCTAGCACCGCCACCATGGAGCTGCGCTCGG
AGCTGCCCAGCGTGCCCGGCGCGGCGACGGCGGCGGCGGCAACAGCGACGGGGCCGCCTGTGGCGTCGGT
GGCGTCGGTGGCGGCAGCCGCGGCGGCCGCTGCATCGCTACCGGTGAGCGTGGCAGGCGGCTTGCTGCGG
GGGCCGCCACTGTTGCTGCGGGCAGCCGAGAAGTACCCGCGGACCCCCAAGTGCGCGCGCTGTCGCAACC
ATGGCGTGGTGTCGGCCCTCAAGGGCCACAAACGCTACTGTCGCTGGAAGGACTGCCTGTGCGCCAAGTG
CACGCTCATCGCGGAGCGCCAGCGTGTCATGGCGGCGCAGGTGGCGCTGCGCAGGCAGCAGGCGCAGGAG
GAGAACGAGGCGCGCGAGCTGCAGCTGCTCTACGGCACTGCCGAGGGGCTGGCGCTGGCCGCCGCCAACG
GCATCATCCCCCCGAGGCCCGCCTACGAGGTCTTCGGTTCAGTGTGCGCCGCCGACGGCGGGGGACCTGG
AGCGGGAGCGCCCGCGGGGACCGGAGGCGGAGCAGCTGGCGCAGGGGGCTCAGAGGCCAAGTTGCAGAAG
TTTGACCTGTTTCCTAAGACGCTGCTGCAGGCAGGCCGCCCGGGCAGCCCGCTGCCGCCGCCGGTGAAGC
CCTTATCACCCGACGGCGCAGACTCGGGGCCCGGGACGTCGTCCCCAGAGGTGCGGCCCGGCTCAGGCTC
GGAGAACGGCGATGGCGAGTCCTTTTCTGGTTCGCCCCTAGCTCGGGCCTCCAAAGAGGCAGGTGGCAGC
TGCCCAGGCAGCGCTGGCCCTGGCGGCGGCGGCGAGGAGGACAGCCCGGGCTCCGCTAGCCCTCTGGGCT
CTGAATCCGGTTCAGAGGCTGACAAAGAAGAGGGTGAGGCCGCGCCGGCGCCAGGGCTGGGCGGAGGCTC
GGGTCCACGGCAGCGGACGCCGCTGGATATCTTGACACGCGTGTTCCCAGGCCACCGGCGAGGCGTCCTG
GAGCTGGTGTTGCAGGGCTGCGGCGGCGACGTGGTGCAGGCCATCGAGCAGGTGCTGAACCACCACCGTG
GGGGCCTGGCGGCCGGCCTGGGCCCTGCGGCGCCCCCAGATAAGGCCGCCGTGGGTGCTGCAGCAGCTGC
AGACGACGCGTGGCCCAGCCGCGTCGACGCCGCCGCCGCCGCCGCCGCCGCCGCCGGGGGGCCTGGGCTG
CCTGCGCCGCTGCAGGCGGGGCCCGCCGCACCTCCGCACCACAGACCCTTGCTGGCCGGCGCCATGGCGC
CTGGGGCGCTGGGCTCGCTGAGCAGCCGCTCGGCCTTCTCGCCGCTGCAGCCCAACGCCAGTCACTTCGG
TGCCGACGCGGGCGCCTACCCGCTGGGCGCGCCGCTCGGCCTCAGCCCCCTGCGCCTGGCCTACTCCGCG
GCGGCGGCGCACAGCCGCGGTCTGGCCTTCATGGCGCCCTACTCCACTGCCGGCTTGGTGCCCACGCTCG
GCTTCCGCCCACCCATGGACTACGCCTTTAGCGATCTCATGCGTGACCGCTCGGCCGCCGCTGCTGCGGC
GGTGCACAAGGAGCCGACCTACGGCGGCGGCCTGTACGGGCCTATGGTCAACGGCGCTCCGGAGAAGCAG
TAGTAATGAACTAGTCCGTAACTTGAAAGTATTTCGATTTCTTGGCTTTATATATCTTGTGGAAAGGACG
ACGAGAATGGAATGCAAAGGCGGCAACGCGTTAAGTCGACAATCAACCTCTGGATTACAAAATTTGTGAA
AGATTGACTGGTATTCTTAACTATGTTGCTCCTTTTACGCTATGTGGATACGCTGCTTTAATGCCTTTGT
ATCATGCTATTGCTTCCCGTATGGCTTTCATTTTCTCCTCCTTGTATAAATCCTGGTTGCTGTCTCTTTA
TGAGGAGTTGTGGCCCGTTGTCAGGCAACGTGGCGTGGTGTGCACTGTGTTTGCTGACGCAACCCCCACT
GGTTGGGGCATTGCCACCACCTGTCAGCTCCTTTCCGGGACTTTCGCTTTCCCCCTCCCTATTGCCACGG
CGGAACTCATCGCCGCCTGCCTTGCCCGCTGCTGGACAGGGGCTCGGCTGTTGGGCACTGACAATTCCGT
GGTGTTGTCGGGGAAATCATCGTCCTTTCCTTGGCTGCTCGCCTGTGTTGCCACCTGGATTCTGCGCGGG
ACGTCCTTCTGCTACGTCCCTTCGGCCCTCAATCCAGCGGACCTTCCTTCCCGCGGCCTGCTGCCGGCTC
TGCGGCCTCTTCCGCGTCTTCGCCTTCGCCCTCAGACGAGTCGGATCTCCCTTTGGGCCGCCTCCCCGCG
TCGACTTTAAGACCAATGACTTACAAGGCAGCTGTAGATCTTAGCCACTTTTTAAAAGAAAAGGGGGGAC
TGGAAGGGCTAATTCACTCCCAACGAAGACAAGATCTGCTTTTTGCTTGTACTGGGTCTCTCTGGTTAGA
CCAGATCTGAGCCTGGGAGCTCTCTGGCTAACTAGGGAACCCACTGCTTAAGCCTCAATAAAGCTTGCCT
TGAGTGCTTCAAGTAGTGTGTGCCCGTCTGTTGTGTGACTCTGGTAACTAGAGATCCCTCAGACCCTTTT
AGTCAGTGTGGAAAATCTCTAGCAGTACGTATAGTAGTTCATGTCATCTTATTATTCAGTATTTATAACT
TGCAAAGAAATGAATATCAGAGAGTGAGAGGAACTTGTTTATTGCAGCTTATAATGGTTACAAATAAAGC
AATAGCATCACAAATTTCACAAATAAAGCATTTTTTTCACTGCATTCTAGTTGTGGTTTGTCCAAACTCA
TCAATGTATCTTATCATGTCTGGCTCTAGCTATCCCGCCCCTAACTCCGCCCATCCCGCCCCTAACTCCG
CCCAGTTCCGCCCATTCTCCGCCCCATGGCTGACTAATTTTTTTTATTTATGCAGAGGCCGAGGCCGCCT
CGGCCTCTGAGCTATTCCAGAAGTAGTGAGGAGGCTTTTTTGGAGGCCTAGGGACGTACCCAATTCGCCC
TATAGTGAGTCGTATTACGCGCGCTCACTGGCCGTCGTTTTACAACGTCGTGACTGGGAAAACCCTGGCG
TTACCCAACTTAATCGCCTTGCAGCACATCCCCCTTTCGCCAGCTGGCGTAATAGCGAAGAGGCCCGCAC
CGATCGCCCTTCCCAACAGTTGCGCAGCCTGAATGGCGAATGGG
[124 nt withheld, positions 7325-7448]
C
[91 nt withheld, positions 7450-7540]
A
[49 nt withheld, positions 7542-7590]
CCTTTGACGTTGGAGTCCACGTTCTTT
[37 nt withheld, positions 7618-7654]
ACCCTATCTCGGTCTATTCTTTTGATTTATAAGGGATTTTGCCGATTTCGGCCTATTGGTTAAAAAATGA
GCTGATTTAACAAAAATTTAACGCGAATTTTAACAAAATATTAACGCTTACAATTTAGGTGGCACTTTTC
GGGGAAATGTGCGCGGAACCCCTATTTGTTTATTTTTCTAAATACATTCAAATATGTATCCGCTCATGAG
ACAATAACCCTGATAAATGCTTCAATAATATTGAAAAAGGAAGAGTATGAGTATTCAACATTTCCGTGTC
GCCCTTATTCCCTTTTTTGCGGCATTTTGCCTTCCTGTTTTTGCTCACCCAGAAACGCTGGTGAAAGTAA
AAGATGCTGAAGATCAGTTGGGTGCACGAGTGGGTTACATCGAACTGGATCTCAACAGCGGTAAGATCCT
TGAGAGTTTTCGCCCCGAAGAACGTTTTCCAATGATGAGCACTTTTAAAGTTCTGCTATGTGGCGCGGTA
TTATCCCGTATTGACGCCGGGCAAGAGCAACTCGGTCGCCGCATACACTATTCTCAGAATGACTTGGTTG
AGTACTCACCAGTCACAGAAAAGCATCTTACGGATGGCATGACAGTAAGAGAATTATGCAGTGCTGCCAT
AACCATGAGTGATAACACTGCGGCCAACTTACTTCTGACAACGATCGGAGGACCGAAGGAGCTAACCGCT
TTTTTGCACAACATGGGGGATCATGTAACTCGCCTTGATCGTTGGGAACCGGAGCTGAATGAAGCCATAC
CAAACGACGAGCGTGACACCACGATGCCTGTAGCAATGGCAACAACGTTGCGCAAACTATTAACTGGCGA
ACTACTTACTCTAGCTTCCCGGCAACAATTAATAGACTGGATGGAGGCGGATAAAGTTGCAGGACCACTT
CTGCGCTCGGCCCTTCCGGCTGGCTGGTTTATTGCTGATAAATCTGGAGCCGGTGAGCGTGGGTCTCGCG
GTATCATTGCAGCACTGGGGCCAGATGGTAAGCCCTCCCGTATCGTAGTTATCTACACGACGGGGAGTCA
GGCAACTATGGATGAACGAAATAGACAGATCGCTGAGATAGGTGCCTCACTGATTAAGCATTGGTAACTG
TCAGACCAAGTTTACTCATATATACTTTAGATTGATTTAAAACTTCATTTTTAATTTAAAAGGATCTAGG
TGAAGATCCTTTTTGATAATCTCATGACCAAAATCCCTTAACGTGAGTTTTCGTTCCACTGAGCGTCAGA
CCCCGTAGAAAAGATCAAAGGATCTTCTTGAGATCCTTTTTTTCTGCGCGTAATCTGCTGCTTGCAAACA
AAAAAACCACCGCTACCAGCGGTGGTTTGTTTGCCGGATCAAGAGCTACCAACTCTTTTTCCGAAGGTAA
CTGGCTTCAGCAGAGCGCAGATACCAAATACTGTTCTTCTAGTGTAGCCGTAGTTAGGCCACCACTTCAA
GAACTCTGTAGCACCGCCTACATACCTCGCTCTGCTAATCCTGTTACCAGTGGCTGCTGCCAGTGGCGAT
AAGTCGTGTCTTACCGGGTTGGACTCAAGACGATAGTTACCGGATAAGGCGCAGCGGTCGGGCTGAACGG
GGGGTTCGTGCACACAGCCCAGCTTGGAGCGAACGACCTACACCGAACTGAGATACCTACAGCGTGAGCT
ATGAGAAAGCGCCACGCTTCCCGAAGGGAGAAAGGCGGACAGGTATCCGGTAAGCGGCAGGGTCGGAACA
GGAGAGCGCACGAGGGAGCTTCCAGGGGGAAACGCCTGGTATCTTTATAGTCCTGTCGGGTTTCGCCACC
TCTGACTTGAGCGTCGATTTTTGTGATGCTCGTCAGGGGGGCGGAGCCTATGGAAAAACGCCAGCAACGC
GGCCTTTTTACGGTTCCTGGCCTTTTGCTGGCCTTTTGCTCACATGTTCTTTCCTGCGTTATCCCCTGAT
TCTGTGGATAACCGTATTACCGCCTTTGAGTGAGCTGATACCGCTCGCCGCAGCCGAACGACCGAGCGCA
GCGAGTCAGTGAGCGAGGAAGCGGAAGAGCGCCCAATACGCAAACCGCCTCTCCCCGCGCGTTGGCCGAT
TCATTAATGCAGCTGGCACGACAGGTTTCCCGACTGGAAAGCGGGCAGTGAGCGCAACGCAATTAATGTG
AGTTAGCTCACTCATTAGGCACCCCAGGCTTTACACTTTATGCTTCCGGCTCGTATGTTGTGTGGAATTG
TGAGCGGATAACAATTTCACACAGGAAACAGCTATGACCATGATTACGCCAAGCGCGCAATTAACCCTCA
CTAAAGGGAACAAAAGCTGGAGCTGCAAGC
