>Addgene plasmid #144195 | TFORF1829 | depositor partial sequence | sequence record 284700 | Insert
ACCGCCACCATGGAGCTGCGCTCGGAGCTGCCCAGCGTGCCCGGCGCGGCGACGGCGGCGGCGGCAACAG
CGACGGGGCCGCCTGTGGCGTCGGTGGCGTCGGTGGCGGCAGCCGCGGCGGCCGCTGCATCGCTACCGGT
GAGCGTGGCAGGCGGCTTGCTGCGGGGGCCGCCACTGTTGCTGCGGGCAGCCGAGAAGTACCCGCGGACC
CCCAAGTGCGCGCGCTGTCGCAACCATGGCGTGGTGTCGGCCCTCAAGGGCCACAAACGCTACTGTCGCT
GGAAGGACTGCCTGTGCGCCAAGTGCACGCTCATCGCGGAGCGCCAGCGTGTCATGGCGGCGCAGGTGGC
GCTGCGCAGGCAGCAGGCGCAGGAGGAGAACGAGGCGCGCGAGCTGCAGCTGCTCTACGGCACTGCCGAG
GGGCTGGCGCTGGCCGCCGCCAACGGCATCATCCCCCCGAGGCCCGCCTACGAGGTCTTCGGTTCAGTGT
GCGCCGCCGACGGCGGGGGACCTGGAGCGGGAGCGCCCGCGGGGACCGGAGGCGGAGCAGCTGGCGCAGG
GGGCTCAGAGGCCAAGTTGCAGAAGTTTGACCTGTTTCCTAAGACGCTGCTGCAGGCAGGCCGCCCGGGC
AGCCCGCTGCCGCCGCCGGTGAAGCCCTTATCACCCGACGGCGCAGACTCGGGGCCCGGGACGTCGTCCC
CAGAGGTGCGGCCCGGCTCAGGCTCGGAGAACGGCGATGGCGAGTCCTTTTCTGGTTCGCCCCTAGCTCG
GGCCTCCAAAGAGGCAGGTGGCAGCTGCCCAGGCAGCGCTGGCCCTGGCGGCGGCGGCGAGGAGGACAGC
CCGGGCTCCGCTAGCCCTCTGGGCTCTGAATCCGGTTCAGAGGCTGACAAAGAAGAGGGTGAGGCCGCGC
CGGCGCCAGGGCTGGGCGGAGGCTCGGGTCCACGGCAGCGGACGCCGCTGGATATCTTGACACGCGTGTT
CCCAGGCCACCGGCGAGGCGTCCTGGAGCTGGTGTTGCAGGGCTGCGGCGGCGACGTGGTGCAGGCCATC
GAGCAGGTGCTGAACCACCACCGTGGGGGCCTGGCGGCCGGCCTGGGCCCTGCGGCGCCCCCAGATAAGG
CCGCCGTGGGTGCTGCAGCAGCTGCAGACGACGCGTGGCCCAGCCGCGTCGACGCCGCCGCCGCCGCCGC
CGCCGCCGCCGGGGGGCCTGGGCTGCCTGCGCCGCTGCAGGCGGGGCCCGCCGCACCTCCGCACCACAGA
CCCTTGCTGGCCGGCGCCATGGCGCCTGGGGCGCTGGGCTCGCTGAGCAGCCGCTCGGCCTTCTCGCCGC
TGCAGCCCAACGCCAGTCACTTCGGTGCCGACGCGGGCGCCTACCCGCTGGGCGCGCCGCTCGGCCTCAG
CCCCCTGCGCCTGGCCTACTCCGCGGCGGCGGCGCACAGCCGCGGTCTGGCCTTCATGGCGCCCTACTCC
ACTGCCGGCTTGGTGCCCACGCTCGGCTTCCGCCCACCCATGGACTACGCCTTTAGCGATCTCATGCGTG
ACCGCTCGGCCGCCGCTGCTGCGGCGGTGCACAAGGAGCCGACCTACGGCGGCGGCCTGTACGGGCCTAT
GGTCAACGGCGCTCCGGAGAAGCAGTAGTAATGAACTAGTCCGTAACTTGAAAGTATTTCGATTTCTTGG
CTTTATATATCTTGTGGAAAGGACGACGAGAATGGAATGCAAAGGCGGCA
