>Addgene plasmid #144195 | TFORF1829 | depositor partial sequence | sequence record 284701 | Barcode
CGAGAATGGAATGCAAAGGCGGCA
